>Addgene plasmid #55232 | mAzurite-H2B-6 | addgene full sequence | sequence record 230173 | Addgene NGS Result
CGTTACATAACTTACGGTAAATGGCCCGCCTGGCTGACCGCCCAACGACCCCCGCCCATTGACGTCAATA
ATGACGTATGTTCCCATAGTAACGCCAATAGGGACTTTCCATTGACGTCAATGGGTGGAGTATTTACGGT
AAACTGCCCACTTGGCAGTACATCAAGTGTATCATATGCCAAGTACGCCCCCTATTGACGTCAATGACGG
TAAATGGCCCGCCTGGCATTATGCCCAGTACATGACCTTATGGGACTTTCCTACTTGGCAGTACATCTAC
GTATTAGTCATCGCTATTACCATGGTGATGCGGTTTTGGCAGTACATCAATGGGCGTGGATAGCGGTTTG
ACTCACGGGGATTTCCAAGTCTCCACCCCATTGACGTCAATGGGAGTTTGTTTTGGCACCAAAATCAACG
GGACTTTCCAAAATGTCGTAACAACTCCGCCCCATTGACGCAAATGGGCGGTAGGCGTGTACGGTGGGAG
GTCTATATAAGCAGAGCTGGTTTAGTGAACCGTCAGATCCGCTAGCGCTACCGGACTCAGATCTCGAGCT
CAAGCTTCGAATTCTGCAGTCGACGGTACCGCCACCATGCCAGAGCCAGCGAAGTCTGCTCCCGCCCCGA
AAAAGGGCTCCAAGAAGGCGGTGACTAAGGCGCAGAAGAAAGGCGGCAAGAAGCGCAAGCGCAGCCGCAA
GGAGAGCTATTCCATCTATGTGTACAAGGTTCTGAAGCAGGTCCACCCTGACACCGGCATTTCGTCCAAG
GCCATGGGCATCATGAATTCGTTTGTGAACGACATTTTCGAGCGCATCGCAGGTGAGGCTTCCCGCCTGG
CGCATTACAACAAGCGCTCGACCATCACCTCCAGGGAGATCCAGACGGCCGTGCGCCTGCTGCTGCCTGG
GGAGTTGGCCAAGCACGCCGTGTCCGAGGGTACTAAGGCCATCACCAAGTACACCAGCGCTAAGGATCCA
CCGGTCGCCACCATGGTGAGCAAGGGCGAGGAGCTGTTCACCGGGGTGGTGCCCATCCTGGTCGAGCTGG
ACGGCGACGTAAACGGCCACAAGTTCAGCGTGTCCGGCGAGGGCGAGGGCGATGCCACCTACGGCAAGCT
GACCCTGAAGTTCATCTGCACCACCGGCAAGCTGCCCGTGCCCTGGCCCACCCTCGTGACCACCCTGAGC
CACGGCGTGCAGTGCTTCAGCCGCTACCCCGACCACATGAAGCAGCACGACTTCTTCAAGTCCGCCATGC
CCGAAGGCTACGTCCAGGAGCGCACCATCTTCTTCAAGGACGACGGCAACTACAAGACCCGCGCCGAGGT
GAAGTTCGAGGGCGACACCCTGGTGAACCGCATCGAGCTGAAGGGCATCGACTTCAAGGAGGACGGCAAC
ATCCTGGGGCACAAGCTGGAGTACAACTTCAACAGCCACAACATCTATATCATGGCCGACAAGCAGAAGA
ACGGCATCAAGGTGAACTTCAAGATCCGCCACAACATCGAGGACGGCAGCGTGCAGCTCGCCGACCACTA
CCAGCAGAACACCCCCATCGGCGACGGCCCCGTGCTGCTGCCCGACAACCACTACCTGAGCACCCAGTCC
AAGCTGAGCAAAGACCCCAACGAGAAGCGCGATCACATGGTCCTGCTGGAGTTCCGCACCGCCGCCGGGA
TCACTCACGGCATGGACGAGCTGTACAAGTAAGCGGCCGCGACTCTAGATCATAATCAGCCATACCACAT
TTGTAGAGGTTTTACTTGCTTTAAAAAACCTCCCACACCTCCCCCTGAACCTGAAACATAAAATGAATGC
AATTGTTGTTGTTAACTTGTTTATTGCAGCTTATAATGGTTACAAATAAAGCAATAGCATCACAAATTTC
ACAAATAAAGCATTTTTTTCACTGCATTCTAGTTGTGGTTTGTCCAAACTCATCAATGTATCTTAAGGCG
TAAATTGTAAGCGTTAATATTTTGTTAAAATTCGCGTTAAATTTTTGTTAAATCAGCTCATTTTTTAACC
AATAGGCCGAAATCGGCAAAATCCCTTATAAATCAAAAGAATAGACCGAGATAGGGT
[37 nt withheld, positions 2088-2124]
AAAGAACGTGGACTCCAACGTCAAAGG
[49 nt withheld, positions 2152-2200]
T
[91 nt withheld, positions 2202-2292]
G
[124 nt withheld, positions 2294-2417]
CAGGTGGCACTTTTCGGGGAAATGTGCGCGGAACCCCTATTTGTTTATTTTTCTAAATACATTCAAATAT
GTATCCGCTCATGAGACAATAACCCTGATAAATGCTTCAATAATATTGAAAAAGGAAGAGTCCTGAGGCG
GAAAGAACCAGCTGTGGAATGTGTGTCAGTTAGGGTGTGGAAAGTCCCCAGGCTCCCCAGCAGGCAGAAG
TATGCAAAGCATGCATCTCAATTAGTCAGCAACCAGGTGTGGAAAGTCCCCAGGCTCCCCAGCAGGCAGA
AGTATGCAAAGCATGCATCTCAATTAGTCAGCAACCATAGTCCCGCCCCTAACTCCGCCCATCCCGCCCC
TAACTCCGCCCAGTTCCGCCCATTCTCCGCCCCATGGCTGACTAATTTTTTTTATTTATGCAGAGGCCGA
GGCCGCCTCGGCCTCTGAGCTATTCCAGAAGTAGTGAGGAGGCTTTTTTGGAGGCCTAGGCTTTTGCAAA
GATCGATCAAGAGACAGGATGAGGATCGTTTCGCATGATTGAACAAGATGGATTGCACGCAGGTTCTCCG
GCCGCTTGGGTGGAGAGGCTATTCGGCTATGACTGGGCACAACAGACAATCGGCTGCTCTGATGCCGCCG
TGTTCCGGCTGTCAGCGCAGGGGCGCCCGGTTCTTTTTGTCAAGACCGACCTGTCCGGTGCCCTGAATGA
ACTGCAAGACGAGGCAGCGCGGCTATCGTGGCTGGCCACGACGGGCGTTCCTTGCGCAGCTGTGCTCGAC
GTTGTCACTGAAGCGGGAAGGGACTGGCTGCTATTGGGCGAAGTGCCGGGGCAGGATCTCCTGTCATCTC
ACCTTGCTCCTGCCGAGAAAGTATCCATCATGGCTGATGCAATGCGGCGGCTGCATACGCTTGATCCGGC
TACCTGCCCATTCGACCACCAAGCGAAACATCGCATCGAGCGAGCACGTACTCGGATGGAAGCCGGTCTT
GTCGATCAGGATGATCTGGACGAAGAGCATCAGGGGCTCGCGCCAGCCGAACTGTTCGCCAGGCTCAAGG
CGAGCATGCCCGACGGCGAGGATCTCGTCGTGACCCATGGCGATGCCTGCTTGCCGAATATCATGGTGGA
AAATGGCCGCTTTTCTGGATTCATCGACTGTGGCCGGCTGGGTGTGGCGGACCGCTATCAGGACATAGCG
TTGGCTACCCGTGATATTGCTGAAGAGCTTGGCGGCGAATGGGCTGACCGCTTCCTCGTGCTTTACGGTA
TCGCCGCTCCCGATTCGCAGCGCATCGCCTTCTATCGCCTTCTTGACGAGTTCTTCTGAGCGGGACTCTG
GGGTTCGAAATGACCGACCAAGCGACGCCCAACCTGCCATCACGAGATTTCGATTCCACCGCCGCCTTCT
ATGAAAGGTTGGGCTTCGGAATCGTTTTCCGGGACGCCGGCTGGATGATCCTCCAGCGCGGGGATCTCAT
GCTGGAGTTCTTCGCCCACCCTAGGGGGAGGCTAACTGAAACACGGAAGGAGACAATACCGGAAGGAACC
CGCGCTATGACGGCAATAAAAAGACAGAATAAAACGCACGGTGTTGGGTCGTTTGTTCATAAACGCGGGG
TTCGGTCCCAGGGCTGGCACTCTGTCGATACCCCACCGAGACCCCATTGGGGCCAATACGCCCGCGTTTC
TTCCTTTTCCCCACCCCACCCCCCAAGTTCGGGTGAAGGCCCAGGGCTCGCAGCCAACGTCGGGGCGGCA
GGCCCTGCCATAGCCTCAGGTTACTCATATATACTTTAGATTGATTTAAAACTTCATTTTTAATTTAAAA
GGATCTAGGTGAAGATCCTTTTTGATAATCTCATGACCAAAATCCCTTAACGTGAGTTTTCGTTCCACTG
AGCGTCAGACCCCGTAGAAAAGATCAAAGGATCTTCTTGAGATCCTTTTTTTCTGCGCGTAATCTGCTGC
TTGCAAACAAAAAAACCACCGCTACCAGCGGTGGTTTGTTTGCCGGATCAAGAGCTACCAACTCTTTTTC
CGAAGGTAACTGGCTTCAGCAGAGCGCAGATACCAAATACTGTTCTTCTAGTGTAGCCGTAGTTAGGCCA
CCACTTCAAGAACTCTGTAGCACCGCCTACATACCTCGCTCTGCTAATCCTGTTACCAGTGGCTGCTGCC
AGTGGCGATAAGTCGTGTCTTACCGGGTTGGACTCAAGACGATAGTTACCGGATAAGGCGCAGCGGTCGG
GCTGAACGGGGGGTTCGTGCACACAGCCCAGCTTGGAGCGAACGACCTACACCGAACTGAGATACCTACA
GCGTGAGCTATGAGAAAGCGCCACGCTTCCCGAAGGGAGAAAGGCGGACAGGTATCCGGTAAGCGGCAGG
GTCGGAACAGGAGAGCGCACGAGGGAGCTTCCAGGGGGAAACGCCTGGTATCTTTATAGTCCTGTCGGGT
TTCGCCACCTCTGACTTGAGCGTCGATTTTTGTGATGCTCGTCAGGGGGGCGGAGCCTATGGAAAAACGC
CAGCAACGCGGCCTTTTTACGGTTCCTGGCCTTTTGCTGGCCTTTTGCTCACATGTTCTTTCCTGCGTTA
TCCCCTGATTCTGTGGATAACCGTATTACCGCCATGCATTAGTTATTAATAGTAATCAATTACGGGGTCA
TTAGTTCATAGCCCATATATGGAGTTCCG
Features (pLannotate 1.2.2; 16 found; start..end, strand, type, name):
      1..304     +  enhancer       CMV enhancer: human cytomegalovirus immediate early enhancer
    305..508     +  promoter       CMV promoter: human cytomegalovirus (CMV) immediate early promoter
    531..592     +  misc_feature   MCS (fragment): multiple cloning site
    597..974     +  CDS            H2B: human histone H2B; HIST1H2BJ
    993..1712    +  CDS            mEGFP: enhanced GFP with monomerizing A206K mutation (Zacharias et al., 2002) mammalian codon-optimized
   1728..1811    +  CDS            large T antigen (fragment): large T antigen from SV40 (simian virus 40)
   1834..1955    +  polyA_signal   SV40 poly(A) signal: SV40 polyadenylation signal
   1989..2417    -  rep_origin     f1 ori (sequence partly withheld): f1 bacteriophage origin of replication; arrow indicates direction of (+) strand synthesis
   2444..2548    +  promoter       AmpR promoter: bla
   2550..2907    +  promoter       SV40 promoter: SV40 enhancer and early promoter
   2942..3736    +  CDS            NeoR/KanR: aminoglycoside phosphotransferase from Tn5; aph(3')-II (or nptII); confers resistance to neomycin, kanamycin, and G418 (Geneticin®)
   3757..3909    +  CDS            ble (fragment): BLE_KLEPN - Experimental evidence at protein level: Swiss-Prot protein existence level 1. Binding protein with a strong affinity to the bleomycin family of antibiotics. Binds to CL990; an antimitotic-antibiotic compound. From Klebsiella pneumoniae.
   3968..4015    +  polyA_signal   HSV TK poly(A) signal: herpes simplex virus thymidine kinase polyadenylation signal (Cole and Stacy, 1985)
   4106..4122    -  polyA_signal   bGH poly(A) signal (fragment): bovine growth hormone polyadenylation signal
   4344..4932    +  rep_origin     ori: high-copy-number ColE1/pMB1/pBR322/pUC origin of replication
   5047..5106    +  enhancer       CMV enhancer (fragment): human cytomegalovirus immediate early enhancer
