[The description below was written by a language model from this plasmid's Addgene catalogue record and pLannotate feature annotations shown in this document.]
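Description:
mAzurite-H2B-6 is a mammalian expression plasmid that produces human histone H2B (HIST1H2BJ/H2BC11) fused at its C terminus to the blue fluorescent protein mAzurite, built on an N1-style fluorescent protein backbone. Transcription is driven by the human cytomegalovirus immediate early enhancer and promoter, followed by a remnant of the multiple cloning site, the H2B coding sequence, a short linker and the fluorescent protein, and it terminates at an SV40 polyadenylation signal. The automated annotation labels the fluorescent protein reading frame as mEGFP. This most likely reflects the close sequence similarity of mAzurite to other GFP-derived proteins rather than a different reporter, since the catalogue entry identifies the tag as mAzurite with excitation at 384 nm and emission at 450 nm. The H2B insert is recorded as carrying D26G and V119I substitutions. The "6" in the name probably refers to the linker length, but the record does not explain it.

The plasmid is maintained in E. coli at high copy through a ColE1/pUC-type origin and also carries an f1 origin for single-stranded DNA production. A single Tn5 aminoglycoside phosphotransferase gene provides both selections. It is expressed from a bacterial promoter for kanamycin resistance and from the SV40 early promoter, with an HSV TK polyadenylation signal, for G418 selection of stably transfected mammalian cells. Short hits to SV40 large T antigen, ble and bGH poly(A) are fragmentary matches in backbone sequence, not functional elements.

Because H2B is incorporated into nucleosomes, the fusion labels chromatin and the nucleus. The construct therefore serves as a blue localization marker for live or fixed cell imaging, for example to follow nuclei and chromosomes alongside reporters of other colours.
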