Addgene plasmid #55232: mAzurite-H2B-6
Purpose: Localization: Nucleus/Histones, Excitation: 384, Emission: 450
Depositing lab: Michael Davidson. Depositing organization: Florida State University, Tallahassee.
Backbone
  Vector backbone: mAzurite
  Backbone size w/o insert (bp): 4750
  Vector type: Mammalian Expression
  Selectable markers: Neomycin (select with G418)
Growth in bacteria
  Bacterial resistance: Kanamycin, 50 μg/mL
  Growth temperature: 37°C
  Growth strain: DH5alpha
  Copy number: High Copy
Gene/Insert
  Gene/Insert name: H2B (alt names: Human Histone H2B; NM_021058.3)
  Species: H. sapiens (human)
  Mutation: D26G and V119I in H2B
  Entrez Gene: H2BC11 (a.k.a. H2B/r, H2BFR, H2BJ, HIST1H2BJ)
  Promoter: CMV
  Tag / fusion protein: mAzurite (C terminal on backbone)
  Cloning method: Unknown
  Sequencing primers: 5′ CMV-F; 3′ SV40pA-R
Terms and licenses: Academic/Nonprofit Terms; Industry Terms
Depositor comments: . Excitation = 384; Emission = 450
How to cite: mAzurite-H2B-6 was a gift from Michael Davidson (Addgene plasmid # 55232 ; http://n2t.net/addgene:55232 ; RRID:Addgene_55232)
