>Addgene plasmid #55232 | mAzurite-H2B-6 | depositor partial sequence | sequence record 85637 | insert sequence
ACGTCAGATCCGCTAGCGCTACCGGACTCAGATCTCGAGCTCAAGCTTCGAATTCTGCAGTCGACGGTAC
CGCCACCATGCCAGAGCCAGCGAAGTCTGCTCCCGCCCCGAAAAAGGGCTCCAAGAAGGCGGTGACTAAG
GCGCAGAAGAAAGGCGGCAAGAAGCGCAAGCGCAGCCGCAAGGAGAGCTATTCCATCTATGTGTACAAGG
TTCTGAAGCAGGTCCACCCTGACACCGGCATTTCGTCCAAGGCCATGGGCATCATGAATTCGTTTGTGAA
CGACATTTTCGAGCGCATCGCAGGTGAGGCTTCCCGCCTGGCGCATTACAACAAGCGCTCGACCATCACC
TCCAGGGAGATCCAGACGGCCGTGCGCCTGCTGCTGCCTGGGGAGTTGGCCAAGCACGCCGTGTCCGAGG
GTACTAAGGCCATCACCAAGTACACCAGCGCTAAGGATCCACCGGTCGCCACCATGGTGAGCAAGGGCGA
GGAGCTGTTCACCGGGGTGGTGCCCATCCTGGTCGAGCTGGACGGCGACGTAAACGGCCACAAGTTCAGC
GTGTCCGGCGAGGGCGAGGGCGATGCCACCTACGGCAAGCTGACCCTGAAGTTCATCTGCACCACCGGCA
AGCTGCCCGTGCCCTGGCCCACCCTCGTGACCACCCTGAGCCACGGCGTGCAGTGCTTCAGCCGCTACCC
CGACCACATGAAGCAGCACGACTTCTTCAAGTCCGCCATGCCCGAAGGCTACGTCCAGGAGCGCACCATC
TTCTTCAAGGACGACGGCAACTACAAGACCCGCGCCGAGGTGAAGTTCGAGGGCGACACCCTGGTGAACC
GCATCGAGCTGAAGGGCATCGACTTCAAGGAGGACGGCAACATCCTGGGGCACAAGCTGGAGTACAACTT
CAACAGCCACAACATCTATATCATGGCCGACAAGCAGAAGAACGGCATCAAGGTGAACTTCAAGATCCGC
CACAACATCGAGGACGGCAGCGTGCAGCTCGCCGACCACTACCAGCAGAACACCCCCATCGGCGACGGCC
CCGTGCTGCTGCCCGACAACCACTACCTGAGCACCCAGTCCAAGCTGAGCAAAGACCCCAACGAGAAGCG
CGATCACATGGTCCTGCTGGAGTTCCGCACCGCCGCCGGGATCACTCACGGCATGGACGAGCTGTACAAG
TAAGCGGCCGCGACTCTAGATCATAATCAGCCATACCACATT
